>Addgene plasmid #54440 | LI C-D mCherry noATG | depositor full sequence | sequence record 84658 | Full Sequence
TTGTCACAACGCCGCTCATGACATTAACCTATAAAAATAGGCGTATCACGAGGCCCTTTTGTCTCGCGCG
TTTCGGTGATGACGGTGAAAACCTCTGACACATGCAGCTCCCGGAGAAGGTCACAGCTTGTCTGTAAGCG
GATGCCGGGAGCAGACAAGCCCGTCAGGGCGCGTCAGCGGGTGTTGGCGGGTGTCGGGGCTGGCTTAACT
ATGCGGCATCAGAGCAGATTGTACTGAGAGTGCACCATATGCGGTGTGAAATACCGCACAGATGCGTAAG
GAGAAAATACCGCATCAGGCGCCATTCGCCATTCAGGCTGCGCAACTGTTGGGAAGGGCGATCGGTGCGG
GCCTCTTCGCTATTACGCCAGCTGGCGAAAGGGGGATGTGCTGCAAGGCGATTAAGTTGGGTAACGCCAG
GGTTTTCCCAGTCACGACGTTGTAAAACGACGGCCAGTGAATTCGAGCTCGGTACCTCGTAGAAGACAAC
AGAGGTCTCACCTTCTTGTACAGCTCGTCCATGCCGCCGGTGGAGTGGCGGCCCTCGGCGCGTTCGTACT
GTTCCACGATGGTGTAGTCCTCGTTGTGGGAGGTGATGTCCAACTTGATGTTGACGTTGTAGGCGCCGGG
CAGCTGCACGGGCTTCTTGGCCTTGTAGGTGGTCTTGACCTCAGCGTCGTAGTGGCCGCCGTCCTTCAGC
TTCAGCCTCTGCTTGATCTCGCCCTTCAGGGCGCCGTCCTCGGGGTACATCCGCTCGGAGGAGGCCTCCC
AGCCCATGGTTTTCTTCTGCATTACGGGGCCGTCGGAGGGGAAGTTGGTGCCGCGCAGCTTCACCTTGTA
GATGAACTCGCCGTCCTGCAGGGAGGAGTCCTGGGTCACGGTCACCACGCCGCCGTCCTCGAAGTTCATC
ACGCGCTCCCACTTGAAGCCCTCGGGGAAGGACAGCTTCAAGTAGTCGGGGATGTCGGCGGGGTGCTTCA
CGTAGGCCTTGGAGCCGTACATGAACTGAGGGGACAGGATGTCCCAGGCGAAGGGCAGGGGGCCACCCTT
GGTCACCTTCAGCTTGGCGGTCTGGGTGCCCTCGTAGGGGCGGCCCTCGCCCTCGCCCTCGATCTCGAAC
TCGTGGCCGTTCACGGAGCCCTCCATGTGCACCTTGAAGCGCATGAACTCCTTGATGATGGCCATGTTAT
CCTCCTCGCCCTTGCTCACGGTGTGAGACCCGTAAAGTCTTCATCGAATGCATCTAGATATCGGATCCCG
GGCCCGTCGACTGCAGAGGCCTGCATGCAAGCTTGGCGTAATCATGGTCATAGCTGTTTCCTGTGTGAAA
TTGTTATCCGCTCACAATTCCACACAACATACGAGCCGGAAGCATAAAGTGTAAAGCCTGGGGTGCCTAA
TGAGTGAGCTAACTCACATTAATTGCGTTGCGCTCACTGCCCGCTTTCCAGTCGGGAAACCTGTCGTGCC
AGCTGCATTAATGAATCGGCCAACGCGCGGGGAGAGGCGGTTTGCGTATTGGGCGCTCTTCCGCTTCCTC
GCTCACTGACTCGCTGCGCTCGGTCGTTCGGCTGCGGCGAGCGGTATCAGCTCACTCAAAGGCGGTAATA
CGGTTATCCACAGAATCAGGGGATAACGCAGGAAAGAACATGTGAGCAAAAGGCCAGCAAAAGGCCAGGA
ACCGTAAAAAGGCCGCGTTGCTGGCGTTTTTCCATAGGCTCCGCCCCCCTGACGAGCATCACAAAAATCG
ACGCTCAAGTCAGAGGTGGCGAAACCCGACAGGACTATAAAGATACCAGGCGTTTCCCCCTGGAAGCTCC
CTCGTGCGCTCTCCTGTTCCGACCCTGCCGCTTACCGGATACCTGTCCGCCTTTCTCCCTTCGGGAAGCG
TGGCGCTTTCTCATAGCTCACGCTGTAGGTATCTCAGTTCGGTGTAGGTCGTTCGCTCCAAGCTGGGCTG
TGTGCACGAACCCCCCGTTCAGCCCGACCGCTGCGCCTTATCCGGTAACTATCGTCTTGAGTCCAACCCG
GTAAGACACGACTTATCGCCACTGGCAGCAGCCACTGGTAACAGGATTAGCAGAGCGAGGTATGTAGGCG
GTGCTACAGAGTTCTTGAAGTGGTGGCCTAACTACGGCTACACTAGAAGAACAGTATTTGGTATCTGCGC
TCTGCTGAAGCCAGTTACCTTCGGAAAAAGAGTTGGTAGCTCTTGATCCGGCAAACAAACCACCGCTGGT
AGCGGTGGTTTTTTTGTTTGCAAGCAGCAGATTACGCGCAGAAAAAAAGGATCTCAAGAAGATCCTTTGA
TCTTTTCTACGGGGTCTGACGCTCAGTGGAACGAAAACTCACGTTAAGGGATTTTGGTCATGAGGCGCAC
ACCGTGGAAACGGATGAAGGCACGAACCCAGTTGACATAAGCCTGTTCGGTTCGTAAACTGTAATGCAAG
TAGCGTATGCGCTCACGCAACTGGTCCAGAACCTTGACCGAACGCAGCGGTGGTAACGGCGCAGTGGCGG
TTTTCATGGCTTGTTATGACTGTTTTTTTGTACAGTCTATGCCTCGGGCATCCAAGCAGCAAGCGCGTTA
CGCCGTGGGTCGATGTTTGATGTTATGGAGCAGCAACGATGTTACGCAGCAGCAACGATGTTACGCAGCA
GGGCAGTCGCCCTAAAACAAAGTTAGGTGGCTCAAGTATGGGCATCATTCGCACATGTAGGCTCGGCCCT
GACCAAGTCAAATCCATGCGGGCTGCTCTTGATCTTTTCGGTCGTGAGTTCGGCGACGTAGCCACCTACT
CCCAACATCAGCCGGACTCCGATTACCTCGGGAACTTGCTCCGTAGTAAGACATTCATCGCGCTTGCTGC
CTTCGACCAAGAAGCGGTTGTTGGCGCTCTCGCGGCTTACGTTCTGCCCAGGTTTGAGCAGCCGCGTAGT
GAGATCTATATCTATGATCTCGCAGTCTCCGGCGAGCACCGGAGGCAGGGCATTGCCACCGCGCTCATCA
ATCTCCTCAAGCATGAGGCCAACGCGCTTGGTGCTTATGTGATCTACGTGCAAGCAGATTACGGTGACGA
TCCCGCAGTGGCTCTCTATACAAAGTTGGGCATACGGGAAGAAGTGATGCACTTTGATATCGACCCAAGT
ACCGCCACCTAACAATTCGTTCAAGCCGAGATCGGCTTCCCGGCCGCGGAGTTGTTCGGTAAA
Features (pLannotate 1.2.2; 11 found; start..end, strand, type, name):
     63..98      +  CDS            rop (fragment): Rop protein, which maintains plasmids at low copy number; rop
    200..299     +  misc_feature   bom (fragment): basis of mobility region from pBR322
    305..462     -  CDS            lacZα (fragment): LacZα fragment of β-galactosidase; lacZ fragment
    505..1209    -  CDS            mCherry: mCherry is a basic (constitutively fluorescent) red fluorescent protein published in 2004, derived from Discosoma sp.. It is reported to be a very rapidly-maturing monomer with low acid sensitivity.
   1331..1347    -  protein_bind   lac operator: The lac repressor binds to the lac operator to inhibit transcription in E. coli. This inhibition can be relieved by adding lactose or isopropyl-β-D-thiogalactopyranoside (IPTG). lac repressor encoded by lacI
   1355..1385    -  promoter       lac promoter: promoter for the E. coli lac operon
   1400..1421    -  protein_bind   CAP binding site: CAP binding activates transcription in the presence of cAMP. E. coli catabolite activator protein
   1434..1526    -  CDS            lacI (fragment): lac repressor; lacI; The lac repressor binds to the lac operator to inhibit transcription in E. coli. This inhibition can be relieved by adding lactose or isopropyl-β-D-thiogalactopyranoside (IPTG).
   1709..2297    -  rep_origin     ori: high-copy-number ColE1/pMB1/pBR322/pUC origin of replication
   2412..2440    +  promoter       Pc promoter: intI1 (promoter lies within the coding sequence); class 1 integron promoter
   2629..3159    +  CDS            aacC1: AACC1_PSEAI - Experimental evidence at protein level: Swiss-Prot protein existence level 1. Responsible for gentamicin resistance and has a limited substrate range. From Pseudomonas aeruginosa.
