[The description below was written by a language model from this plasmid's Addgene catalogue record and pLannotate feature annotations shown in this document.]
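Description:
LI C-D mCherry noATG is a small (about 3.2 kb) bacterial cloning vector built on pUC57(Gent), a gentamicin-resistant derivative of pUC57. It belongs to a modular plasmid assembly kit developed for multigene expression, gene silencing and silencing rescue in plants. It is not itself an expression or plant transformation vector. It serves as a storage and donor plasmid for a single building block. Propagation in E. coli relies on the high-copy ColE1/pUC-type origin. Selection is provided by the aacC1 aminoglycoside acetyltransferase gene, which confers gentamicin resistance and sits downstream of a class 1 integron Pc promoter. Short remnants of rop, bom and lacI are annotated as leftovers of the backbone lineage and are not expected to be functional.

The payload is a synthetic coding sequence for mCherry, the monomeric, rapidly maturing red fluorescent protein derived from Discosoma, supplied without its start codon. It lies within the pUC multiple cloning region, between the lac promoter/operator/CAP site and a lacZα fragment, and is flanked by the standard M13 forward and reverse sequencing primer sites. Omitting the ATG suggests the module is meant to be joined in frame downstream of another coding element, so that mCherry acts as a C-terminal fusion tag and does not initiate translation on its own. The "LI" and "C-D" parts of the name most likely indicate a level I module occupying the C-to-D position in the kit's ordered assembly scheme. However, the record lists the cloning method as unknown, and the feature table does not annotate the flanking restriction sites or overhangs. No plant promoter or terminator is annotated in this plasmid, so these would have to come from other modules in the assembly.
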