Addgene plasmid #54440: LI C-D mCherry noATG
Depositing lab: Martin Parniske. Depositing organization: Ludwig-Maximilians-Universitaet Muenchen (LMU). Publication: A modular plasmid assembly kit for multigene expression, gene silencing and silencing rescue in plants. Binder A, Lambert J, Morbitzer R, Popp C, Ott T, Lahaye T, Parniske M. PLoS One. 2014 Feb 13;9(2):e88218. doi: 10.1371/journal.pone.0088218. eCollection 2014. PubMed 24551083.
Backbone
  Vector backbone: pUC57(Gent)
  Backbone manufacturer: Parniske lab
  Vector type: cloning vector
Growth in bacteria
  Bacterial resistance: Gentamicin, 10 μg/mL
  Growth temperature: 37°C
  Growth strain: DH5alpha
  Copy number: High Copy
Gene/Insert
  Gene/Insert name: mCherry without Start codon
  Species: Synthetic
  Cloning method: Unknown
  Sequencing primers: 5′ M13-F20; 3′ M13Rev
Terms and licenses: Academic/Nonprofit Terms; Industry Terms: Not Available to Industry
How to cite: LI C-D mCherry noATG was a gift from Martin Parniske (Addgene plasmid # 54440 ; http://n2t.net/addgene:54440 ; RRID:Addgene_54440)
