>Addgene plasmid #54440 | LI C-D mCherry noATG | addgene partial sequence | sequence record 87623 | M13pUC-Fwd 5'-CCCAGTCACGACGTTGTAAAACG-3'
AGACAACAGAGGTCTCACCTTCTTGTACAGCTCGTCCATGCCGCCGGTGGAGTGGCGGCCCTCGGCGCGT
TCGTACTGTTCCACGATGGTGTAGTCCTCGTTGTGGGAGGTGATGTCCAACTTGATGTTGACGTTGTAGG
CGCCGGGCAGCTGCACGGGCTTCTTGGCCTTGTAGGTGGTCTTGACCTCAGCGTCGTAGTGGCCGCCGTC
CTTCAGCTTCAGCCTCTGCTTGATCTCGCCCTTCAGGGCGCCGTCCTCGGGGTACATCCGCTCGGAGGAG
GCCTCCCAGCCCATGGTTTTCTTCTGCATTACGGGGCCGTCGGAGGGGAAGTTGGTGCCGCGCAGCTTCA
CCTTGTAGATGAACTCGCCGTCCTGCAGGGAGGAGTCCTGGGTCACGGTCACCACGCCGCCGTCCTCGAA
GTTCATCACGCGCTCCCACTTGAAGCCCTCGGGGAAGGACAGCTTCAAGTAGTCGGGGATGTCGGCGGGG
TGCTTCACGTAGGCCTTGGAGCCGTACATGAACTGAGGGGACAGGATGTCCCAGGCGAAGGGCAGGGGGC
CACCCTTGGTCACCTTCAGCTTGGCGGTCTGGGTGCCCTCGTAGGGGCGGCCCTCGCCCTCGCCCTCGAT
CTCGAACTCGTGGCCGTTCACGGAGCCCTCCATGTGCACCTTGAAGCGCATGAACTCCTTGATGATGGCC
ATGTTATCCTCCTCGCCCTTGCTCACGGTGTGAGACCCGTAAAGTCTTCATCGAATGCATCTAGATATCG
GATCCCGGGCCCGTCGACTGCAGAGGCCTGCATGCAAGCTTGGCGTAATCATGGTCATAGCTGTTTCCTG
TGTGAAATTGTTATCCGCTCACAATTCCACACAACATACGAGCCGGAAGCATAAAGTGTAAAGCCTGGGG
TGCCTAATGAGTGAGCTAACTCACATTAATTGCGTTGCGCTCACTGCCCGCTTTCCAGTCGGGAAACCTG
TCGTGCCAGCTGCATTAATGAATCGGCCAACGCGCGGGGA
