>Addgene plasmid #54440 | LI C-D mCherry noATG | addgene partial sequence | sequence record 87624 | M13pUC-Rev 5'-AGCGGATAACAATTTCACACAGG-3'
AGCTTGCATGCAGGCCTCTGCAGTCGACGGGCCCGGGATCCGATATCTAGATGCATTCGATGAAGACTTT
ACGGGTCTCACACCGTGAGCAAGGGCGAGGAGGATAACATGGCCATCATCAAGGAGTTCATGCGCTTCAA
GGTGCACATGGAGGGCTCCGTGAACGGCCACGAGTTCGAGATCGAGGGCGAGGGCGAGGGCCGCCCCTAC
GAGGGCACCCAGACCGCCAAGCTGAAGGTGACCAAGGGTGGCCCCCTGCCCTTCGCCTGGGACATCCTGT
CCCCTCAGTTCATGTACGGCTCCAAGGCCTACGTGAAGCACCCCGCCGACATCCCCGACTACTTGAAGCT
GTCCTTCCCCGAGGGCTTCAAGTGGGAGCGCGTGATGAACTTCGAGGACGGCGGCGTGGTGACCGTGACC
CAGGACTCCTCCCTGCAGGACGGCGAGTTCATCTACAAGGTGAAGCTGCGCGGCACCAACTTCCCCTCCG
ACGGCCCCGTAATGCAGAAGAAAACCATGGGCTGGGAGGCCTCCTCCGAGCGGATGTACCCCGAGGACGG
CGCCCTGAAGGGCGAGATCAAGCAGAGGCTGAAGCTGAAGGACGGCGGCCACTACGACGCTGAGGTCAAG
ACCACCTACAAGGCCAAGAAGCCCGTGCAGCTGCCCGGCGCCTACAACGTCAACATCAAGTTGGACATCA
CCTCCCACAACGAGGACTACACCATCGTGGAACAGTACGAACGCGCCGAGGGCCGCCACTCCACCGGCGG
CATGGACGAGCTGTACAAGAAGGTGAGACCTCTGTTGTCTTCTACGAGGTACCGAGCTCGAATTCACTGG
CCGTCGTTTTACAACGTCGTGACTGGGAAAACCCTGGCGTTACCCAACTTAATCGCCTTGCAGCACATCC
CCCTTTCGCCAGCTGGCGTAATAGCGAAGAGGCCCGCACCGATCGCCCTTCCCAACAGTTGCGCAGCCTG
AATGGCGAATGGCGCCTGATGCGGTATTTTCTCCTTACGCATCTGTGCGGTA
